Addgene plasmid #77752: NPR2 gRNA (BRDN0001145956)
Purpose: 3rd generation lentiviral gRNA plasmid targeting human NPR2
Depositing lab: John Doench & David Root. Depositing organization: Broad Institute. Publication: Optimized sgRNA design to maximize activity and minimize off-target effects of CRISPR-Cas9. Doench JG, Fusi N, Sullender M, Hegde M, Vaimberg EW, Donovan KF, Smith I, Tothova Z, Wilen C, Orchard R, Virgin HW, Listgarten J, Root DE. Nat Biotechnol. 2016 Jan 18. doi: 10.1038/nbt.3437. PubMed 26780180.
Backbone
  Vector backbone: lentiGuide-Puro
  Backbone manufacturer: Zhang Lab (Addgene plasmid # 52963)
  Vector type: Mammalian Expression, Lentiviral, CRISPR
  Selectable markers: Puromycin
Growth in bacteria
  Bacterial resistance: Ampicillin, 100 μg/mL
  Growth temperature: 37°C
  Growth strain: DH5alpha
  Copy number: High Copy
Gene/Insert
  Gene/Insert name: NPR2 (alt names: NPR2; NM_003995.3)
  gRNA/shRNA sequence: CTCACCTGTAAACTCCCACG
  Species: H. sapiens (human)
  Entrez Gene: NPR2 (a.k.a. AMD1, AMDM, ANPRB, ANPb, ECDM, GC-B, GCB, GUC2B, GUCY2B, NPRB, NPRBi, SNSK)
  Promoter: hU6
  Cloning method: Unknown
  Sequencing primers: 5′ U6-F; 3′ pS2-R
Terms and licenses: Academic/Nonprofit Terms; Industry Terms: Not Available to Industry
Depositor comments: The gRNA was designed to target the following Genbank reference sequence(s): NM_003995.3. Note that this plasmid does NOT contain Cas9. It should be used in conjunction with lentiCas9-Blast (Addgene #52962) or otherwise with cell lines already expressing Cas9. Browse the full kinome gRNA library at http://www.addgene.org/pooled-library/broadgpp-human-kinome/ or visit http://www.broadinstitute.org/rnai/public/ for detailed protocols and information.
How to cite: NPR2 gRNA (BRDN0001145956) was a gift from John Doench & David Root (Addgene plasmid # 77752 ; http://n2t.net/addgene:77752 ; RRID:Addgene_77752)
