[The description below was written by a language model from this plasmid's Addgene catalogue record and pLannotate feature annotations shown in this document.]
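Description:
NPR2 gRNA (BRDN0001145956) is a third-generation lentiviral CRISPR guide plasmid built on the lentiGuide-Puro backbone and designed to direct Streptococcus pyogenes Cas9 to the human NPR2 gene (natriuretic peptide receptor 2, also known as GC-B or GUCY2B), using the reference transcript NM_003995.3 for guide design. In bacteria it is maintained through a high-copy ColE1/pUC-type origin and selected with ampicillin via β-lactamase. An f1 origin, an SV40 origin and remnants of lac and phage-promoter sequences are also annotated in the backbone.

The lentiviral cassette begins with an RSV promoter fused to a truncated HIV-1 5' LTR, which makes genomic RNA production Tat-independent, followed by the Ψ packaging signal, a gag fragment and the RRE for Rev-dependent export. A human U6 RNA polymerase III promoter drives the 20-nt NPR2-specific spacer, which sits in the short gap between the promoter and the annotated S. pyogenes gRNA scaffold. A cPPT/CTS element follows, and downstream the EF-1α core promoter with its intron A expresses puromycin N-acetyltransferase, allowing puromycin selection of transduced mammalian cells. A WPRE enhances transcript expression, and a ΔU3 self-inactivating 3' LTR limits LTR-driven transcription after integration.

The plasmid does not encode Cas9, so it is intended for use with a separate Cas9 vector or in cells that already express Cas9. It is an individual clone corresponding to a human kinome gRNA library and is suited to NPR2 knockout experiments after packaging into lentivirus.
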