Features (pLannotate 1.2.2; 29 found; start..end, strand, type, name):
     14..80      +  CDS            small t antigen (fragment): SV40 (simian virus 40) small t antigen
    106..317     +  promoter       EF-1α core promoter: core promoter for human elongation factor EF-1α
    318..1256    +  intron         EF-1α intron A: intron upstream of the start codon of human EF-1α
   1278..1877    +  CDS            PuroR (fragment): puromycin N-acetyltransferase; pac from Streptomyces; confers resistance to puromycin
   1893..2481    +  misc_feature   WPRE: woodchuck hepatitis virus posttranscriptional regulatory element
   2532..2551    +  misc_feature   cPPT/CTS (fragment): central polypurine tract and central termination sequence of HIV-1
   2553..2786    +  LTR            3' LTR (ΔU3): self-inactivating 3' long terminal repeat (LTR) from HIV-1
   2864..2985    +  polyA_signal   SV40 poly(A) signal: SV40 polyadenylation signal
   3025..3160    +  rep_origin     SV40 ori: SV40 origin of replication
   3181..3199    -  promoter       T7 promoter: promoter for bacteriophage T7 RNA polymerase
   3207..3362    +  CDS            lacZα (fragment): LacZα fragment of β-galactosidase; lacZ fragment
   3367..3795    +  rep_origin     f1 ori (sequence partly withheld): f1 bacteriophage origin of replication; arrow indicates direction of (+) strand synthesis
   3848..3952    +  promoter       AmpR promoter: bla
   3953..4813    +  CDS            AmpR: β-lactamase; bla; confers resistance to ampicillin, carbenicillin, and related antibiotics
   4984..5572    +  rep_origin     ori: high-copy-number ColE1/pMB1/pBR322/pUC origin of replication
   5755..5847    +  CDS            lacI (fragment): lac repressor; lacI; The lac repressor binds to the lac operator to inhibit transcription in E. coli. This inhibition can be relieved by adding lactose or isopropyl-β-D-thiogalactopyranoside (IPTG).
   5860..5881    +  protein_bind   CAP binding site: CAP binding activates transcription in the presence of cAMP. E. coli catabolite activator protein
   5896..5926    +  promoter       lac promoter: promoter for the E. coli lac operon
   5934..5950    +  protein_bind   lac operator: The lac repressor binds to the lac operator to inhibit transcription in E. coli. This inhibition can be relieved by adding lactose or isopropyl-β-D-thiogalactopyranoside (IPTG). lac repressor encoded by lacI
   5995..6013    +  promoter       T3 promoter: promoter for bacteriophage T3 RNA polymerase
   6041..6267    +  promoter       RSV promoter: Rous sarcoma virus enhancer/promoter
   6268..6448    +  LTR            5' LTR (truncated): truncated 5' long terminal repeat (LTR) from HIV-1
   6495..6620    +  misc_feature   HIV-1 Ψ: packaging signal of human immunodeficiency virus type 1
   6604..6967    +  CDS            HIV-1 gag (fragment): gag protein from human immunodeficiency virus 1; gag
   7113..7346    +  misc_feature   RRE: The Rev response element (RRE) of HIV-1 allows for Rev-dependent mRNA export from the nucleus to the cytoplasm.
   7723..7749    +  CDS            Rev (fragment): human immunodeficiency virus 1 (HIV-1) Rev protein; rev; enhances nuclear export of unspliced and incompletely spliced viral mRNAs
   7753..7993    +  promoter       U6 promoter: RNA polymerase III promoter for human U6 snRNA
   8023..8098    +  misc_RNA       gRNA scaffold: guide RNA scaffold for the Streptococcus pyogenes CRISPR/Cas9 system
   8154..8271    +  misc_feature   cPPT/CTS: central polypurine tract and central termination sequence of HIV-1
>Addgene plasmid #77752 | NPR2 gRNA (BRDN0001145956) | addgene full sequence | sequence record 188352 | Addgene Assembled Sequence
CCCGGGTGCAAAGATGGATAAAGTTTTAAACAGAGAGGAATCTTTGCAGCTAATGGACCTTCTAGGTCTT
GAAAGGAGTGGGAATTGGCTCCGGTGCCCGTCAGTGGGCAGAGCGCACATCGCCCACAGTCCCCGAGAAG
TTGGGGGGAGGGGTCGGCAATTGATCCGGTGCCTAGAGAAGGTGGCGCGGGGTAAACTGGGAAAGTGATG
TCGTGTACTGGCTCCGCCTTTTTCCCGAGGGTGGGGGAGAACCGTATATAAGTGCAGTAGTCGCCGTGAA
CGTTCTTTTTCGCAACGGGTTTGCCGCCAGAACACAGGTAAGTGCCGTGTGTGGTTCCCGCGGGCCTGGC
CTCTTTACGGGTTATGGCCCTTGCGTGCCTTGAATTACTTCCACCTGGCTGCAGTACGTGATTCTTGATC
CCGAGCTTCGGGTTGGAAGTGGGTGGGAGAGTTCGAGGCCTTGCGCTTAAGGAGCCCCTTCGCCTCGTGC
TTGAGTTGAGGCCTGGCCTGGGCGCTGGGGCCGCCGCGTGCGAATCTGGTGGCACCTTCGCGCCTGTCTC
GCTGCTTTCGATAAGTCTCTAGCCATTTAAAATTTTTGATGACCTGCTGCGACGCTTTTTTTCTGGCAAG
ATAGTCTTGTAAATGCGGGCCAAGATCTGCACACTGGTATTTCGGTTTTTGGGGCCGCGGGCGGCGACGG
GGCCCGTGCGTCCCAGCGCACATGTTCGGCGAGGCGGGGCCTGCGAGCGCGGCCACCGAGAATCGGACGG
GGGTAGTCTCAAGCTGGCCGGCCTGCTCTGGTGCCTGGCCTCGCGCCGCCGTGTATCGCCCCGCCCTGGG
CGGCAAGGCTGGCCCGGTCGGCACCAGTTGCGTGAGCGGAAAGATGGCCGCTTCCCGGCCCTGCTGCAGG
GAGCTCAAAATGGAGGACGCGGCGCTCGGGAGAGCGGGCGGGTGAGTCACCCACACAAAGGAAAAGGGCC
TTTCCGTCCTCAGCCGTCGCTTCATGTGACTCCACGGAGTACCGGGCGCCGTCCAGGCACCTCGATTAGT
TCTCGAGCTTTTGGAGTACGTCGTCTTTAGGTTGGGGGGAGGGGTTTTATGCGATGGAGTTTCCCCACAC
TGAGTGGGTGGAGACTGAAGTTAGGCCAGCTTGGCACTTGATGTAATTCTCCTTGGAATTTGCCCTTTTT
GAGTTTGGATCTTGGTTCATTCTCAAGCCTCAGACAGTGGTTCAAAGTTTTTTTCTTCCATTTCAGGTGT
CGTGACGTACGGCCACCATGACCGAGTACAAGCCCACGGTGCGCCTCGCCACCCGCGACGACGTCCCCAG
GGCCGTACGCACCCTCGCCGCCGCGTTCGCCGACTACCCCGCCACGCGCCACACCGTCGATCCGGACCGC
CACATCGAGCGGGTCACCGAGCTGCAAGAACTCTTCCTCACGCGCGTCGGGCTCGACATCGGCAAGGTGT
GGGTCGCGGACGACGGCGCCGCCGTGGCGGTCTGGACCACGCCGGAGAGCGTCGAAGCGGGGGCGGTGTT
CGCCGAGATCGGCCCGCGCATGGCCGAGTTGAGCGGTTCCCGGCTGGCCGCGCAGCAACAGATGGAAGGC
CTCCTGGCGCCGCACCGGCCCAAGGAGCCCGCGTGGTTCCTGGCCACCGTCGGAGTCTCGCCCGACCACC
AGGGCAAGGGTCTGGGCAGCGCCGTCGTGCTCCCCGGAGTGGAGGCGGCCGAGCGCGCCGGGGTGCCCGC
CTTCCTGGAGACCTCCGCGCCCCGCAACCTCCCCTTCTACGAGCGGCTCGGCTTCACCGTCACCGCCGAC
GTCGAGGTGCCCGAAGGACCGCGCACCTGGTGCATGACCCGCAAGCCCGGTGCCTGAACGCGTTAAGTCG
ACAATCAACCTCTGGATTACAAAATTTGTGAAAGATTGACTGGTATTCTTAACTATGTTGCTCCTTTTAC
GCTATGTGGATACGCTGCTTTAATGCCTTTGTATCATGCTATTGCTTCCCGTATGGCTTTCATTTTCTCC
TCCTTGTATAAATCCTGGTTGCTGTCTCTTTATGAGGAGTTGTGGCCCGTTGTCAGGCAACGTGGCGTGG
TGTGCACTGTGTTTGCTGACGCAACCCCCACTGGTTGGGGCATTGCCACCACCTGTCAGCTCCTTTCCGG
GACTTTCGCTTTCCCCCTCCCTATTGCCACGGCGGAACTCATCGCCGCCTGCCTTGCCCGCTGCTGGACA
GGGGCTCGGCTGTTGGGCACTGACAATTCCGTGGTGTTGTCGGGGAAATCATCGTCCTTTCCTTGGCTGC
TCGCCTGTGTTGCCACCTGGATTCTGCGCGGGACGTCCTTCTGCTACGTCCCTTCGGCCCTCAATCCAGC
GGACCTTCCTTCCCGCGGCCTGCTGCCGGCTCTGCGGCCTCTTCCGCGTCTTCGCCTTCGCCCTCAGACG
AGTCGGATCTCCCTTTGGGCCGCCTCCCCGCGTCGACTTTAAGACCAATGACTTACAAGGCAGCTGTAGA
TCTTAGCCACTTTTTAAAAGAAAAGGGGGGACTGGAAGGGCTAATTCACTCCCAACGAAGACAAGATCTG
CTTTTTGCTTGTACTGGGTCTCTCTGGTTAGACCAGATCTGAGCCTGGGAGCTCTCTGGCTAACTAGGGA
ACCCACTGCTTAAGCCTCAATAAAGCTTGCCTTGAGTGCTTCAAGTAGTGTGTGCCCGTCTGTTGTGTGA
CTCTGGTAACTAGAGATCCCTCAGACCCTTTTAGTCAGTGTGGAAAATCTCTAGCAGTACGTATAGTAGT
TCATGTCATCTTATTATTCAGTATTTATAACTTGCAAAGAAATGAATATCAGAGAGTGAGAGGAACTTGT
TTATTGCAGCTTATAATGGTTACAAATAAAGCAATAGCATCACAAATTTCACAAATAAAGCATTTTTTTC
ACTGCATTCTAGTTGTGGTTTGTCCAAACTCATCAATGTATCTTATCATGTCTGGCTCTAGCTATCCCGC
CCCTAACTCCGCCCATCCCGCCCCTAACTCCGCCCAGTTCCGCCCATTCTCCGCCCCATGGCTGACTAAT
TTTTTTTATTTATGCAGAGGCCGAGGCCGCCTCGGCCTCTGAGCTATTCCAGAAGTAGTGAGGAGGCTTT
TTTGGAGGCCTAGGGACGTACCCAATTCGCCCTATAGTGAGTCGTATTACGCGCGCTCACTGGCCGTCGT
TTTACAACGTCGTGACTGGGAAAACCCTGGCGTTACCCAACTTAATCGCCTTGCAGCACATCCCCCTTTC
GCCAGCTGGCGTAATAGCGAAGAGGCCCGCACCGATCGCCCTTCCCAACAGTTGCGCAGCCTGAATGGCG
AATGGG
[124 nt withheld, positions 3367-3490]
C
[91 nt withheld, positions 3492-3582]
A
[49 nt withheld, positions 3584-3632]
CCTTTGACGTTGGAGTCCACGTTCTTT
[37 nt withheld, positions 3660-3696]
ACCCTATCTCGGTCTATTCTTTTGATTTATAAGGGATTTTGCCGATTTCGGCCTATTGGTTAAAAAATGA
GCTGATTTAACAAAAATTTAACGCGAATTTTAACAAAATATTAACGCTTACAATTTAGGTGGCACTTTTC
GGGGAAATGTGCGCGGAACCCCTATTTGTTTATTTTTCTAAATACATTCAAATATGTATCCGCTCATGAG
ACAATAACCCTGATAAATGCTTCAATAATATTGAAAAAGGAAGAGTATGAGTATTCAACATTTCCGTGTC
GCCCTTATTCCCTTTTTTGCGGCATTTTGCCTTCCTGTTTTTGCTCACCCAGAAACGCTGGTGAAAGTAA
AAGATGCTGAAGATCAGTTGGGTGCACGAGTGGGTTACATCGAACTGGATCTCAACAGCGGTAAGATCCT
TGAGAGTTTTCGCCCCGAAGAACGTTTTCCAATGATGAGCACTTTTAAAGTTCTGCTATGTGGCGCGGTA
TTATCCCGTATTGACGCCGGGCAAGAGCAACTCGGTCGCCGCATACACTATTCTCAGAATGACTTGGTTG
AGTACTCACCAGTCACAGAAAAGCATCTTACGGATGGCATGACAGTAAGAGAATTATGCAGTGCTGCCAT
AACCATGAGTGATAACACTGCGGCCAACTTACTTCTGACAACGATCGGAGGACCGAAGGAGCTAACCGCT
TTTTTGCACAACATGGGGGATCATGTAACTCGCCTTGATCGTTGGGAACCGGAGCTGAATGAAGCCATAC
CAAACGACGAGCGTGACACCACGATGCCTGTAGCAATGGCAACAACGTTGCGCAAACTATTAACTGGCGA
ACTACTTACTCTAGCTTCCCGGCAACAATTAATAGACTGGATGGAGGCGGATAAAGTTGCAGGACCACTT
CTGCGCTCGGCCCTTCCGGCTGGCTGGTTTATTGCTGATAAATCTGGAGCCGGTGAGCGTGGGTCTCGCG
GTATCATTGCAGCACTGGGGCCAGATGGTAAGCCCTCCCGTATCGTAGTTATCTACACGACGGGGAGTCA
GGCAACTATGGATGAACGAAATAGACAGATCGCTGAGATAGGTGCCTCACTGATTAAGCATTGGTAACTG
TCAGACCAAGTTTACTCATATATACTTTAGATTGATTTAAAACTTCATTTTTAATTTAAAAGGATCTAGG
TGAAGATCCTTTTTGATAATCTCATGACCAAAATCCCTTAACGTGAGTTTTCGTTCCACTGAGCGTCAGA
CCCCGTAGAAAAGATCAAAGGATCTTCTTGAGATCCTTTTTTTCTGCGCGTAATCTGCTGCTTGCAAACA
AAAAAACCACCGCTACCAGCGGTGGTTTGTTTGCCGGATCAAGAGCTACCAACTCTTTTTCCGAAGGTAA
CTGGCTTCAGCAGAGCGCAGATACCAAATACTGTTCTTCTAGTGTAGCCGTAGTTAGGCCACCACTTCAA
GAACTCTGTAGCACCGCCTACATACCTCGCTCTGCTAATCCTGTTACCAGTGGCTGCTGCCAGTGGCGAT
AAGTCGTGTCTTACCGGGTTGGACTCAAGACGATAGTTACCGGATAAGGCGCAGCGGTCGGGCTGAACGG
GGGGTTCGTGCACACAGCCCAGCTTGGAGCGAACGACCTACACCGAACTGAGATACCTACAGCGTGAGCT
ATGAGAAAGCGCCACGCTTCCCGAAGGGAGAAAGGCGGACAGGTATCCGGTAAGCGGCAGGGTCGGAACA
GGAGAGCGCACGAGGGAGCTTCCAGGGGGAAACGCCTGGTATCTTTATAGTCCTGTCGGGTTTCGCCACC
TCTGACTTGAGCGTCGATTTTTGTGATGCTCGTCAGGGGGGCGGAGCCTATGGAAAAACGCCAGCAACGC
GGCCTTTTTACGGTTCCTGGCCTTTTGCTGGCCTTTTGCTCACATGTTCTTTCCTGCGTTATCCCCTGAT
TCTGTGGATAACCGTATTACCGCCTTTGAGTGAGCTGATACCGCTCGCCGCAGCCGAACGACCGAGCGCA
GCGAGTCAGTGAGCGAGGAAGCGGAAGAGCGCCCAATACGCAAACCGCCTCTCCCCGCGCGTTGGCCGAT
TCATTAATGCAGCTGGCACGACAGGTTTCCCGACTGGAAAGCGGGCAGTGAGCGCAACGCAATTAATGTG
AGTTAGCTCACTCATTAGGCACCCCAGGCTTTACACTTTATGCTTCCGGCTCGTATGTTGTGTGGAATTG
TGAGCGGATAACAATTTCACACAGGAAACAGCTATGACCATGATTACGCCAAGCGCGCAATTAACCCTCA
CTAAAGGGAACAAAAGCTGGAGCTGCAAGCTTAATGTAGTCTTATGCAATACTCTTGTAGTCTTGCAACA
TGGTAACGATGAGTTAGCAACATGCCTTACAAGGAGAGAAAAAGCACCGTGCATGCCGATTGGTGGAAGT
AAGGTGGTACGATCGTGCCTTATTAGGAAGGCAACAGACGGGTCTGACATGGATTGGACGAACCACTGAA
TTGCCGCATTGCAGAGATATTGTATTTAAGTGCCTAGCTCGATACATAAACGGGTCTCTCTGGTTAGACC
AGATCTGAGCCTGGGAGCTCTCTGGCTAACTAGGGAACCCACTGCTTAAGCCTCAATAAAGCTTGCCTTG
AGTGCTTCAAGTAGTGTGTGCCCGTCTGTTGTGTGACTCTGGTAACTAGAGATCCCTCAGACCCTTTTAG
TCAGTGTGGAAAATCTCTAGCAGTGGCGCCCGAACAGGGACTTGAAAGCGAAAGGGAAACCAGAGGAGCT
CTCTCGACGCAGGACTCGGCTTGCTGAAGCGCGCACGGCAAGAGGCGAGGGGCGGCGACTGGTGAGTACG
CCAAAAATTTTGACTAGCGGAGGCTAGAAGGAGAGAGATGGGTGCGAGAGCGTCAGTATTAAGCGGGGGA
GAATTAGATCGCGATGGGAAAAAATTCGGTTAAGGCCAGGGGGAAAGAAAAAATATAAATTAAAACATAT
AGTATGGGCAAGCAGGGAGCTAGAACGATTCGCAGTTAATCCTGGCCTGTTAGAAACATCAGAAGGCTGT
AGACAAATACTGGGACAGCTACAACCATCCCTTCAGACAGGATCAGAAGAACTTAGATCATTATATAATA
CAGTAGCAACCCTCTATTGTGTGCATCAAAGGATAGAGATAAAAGACACCAAGGAAGCTTTAGACAAGAT
AGAGGAAGAGCAAAACAAAAGTAAGACCACCGCACAGCAAGCGGCCGCTGATCTTCAGACCTGGAGGAGG
AGATATGAGGGACAATTGGAGAAGTGAATTATATAAATATAAAGTAGTAAAAATTGAACCATTAGGAGTA
GCACCCACCAAGGCAAAGAGAAGAGTGGTGCAGAGAGAAAAAAGAGCAGTGGGAATAGGAGCTTTGTTCC
TTGGGTTCTTGGGAGCAGCAGGAAGCACTATGGGCGCAGCGTCAATGACGCTGACGGTACAGGCCAGACA
ATTATTGTCTGGTATAGTGCAGCAGCAGAACAATTTGCTGAGGGCTATTGAGGCGCAACAGCATCTGTTG
CAACTCACAGTCTGGGGCATCAAGCAGCTCCAGGCAAGAATCCTGGCTGTGGAAAGATACCTAAAGGATC
AACAGCTCCTGGGGATTTGGGGTTGCTCTGGAAAACTCATTTGCACCACTGCTGTGCCTTGGAATGCTAG
TTGGAGTAATAAATCTCTGGAACAGATTTGGAATCACACGACCTGGATGGAGTGGGACAGAGAAATTAAC
AATTACACAAGCTTAATACACTCCTTAATTGAAGAATCGCAAAACCAGCAAGAAAAGAATGAACAAGAAT
TATTGGAATTAGATAAATGGGCAAGTTTGTGGAATTGGTTTAACATAACAAATTGGCTGTGGTATATAAA
ATTATTCATAATGATAGTAGGAGGCTTGGTAGGTTTAAGAATAGTTTTTGCTGTACTTTCTATAGTGAAT
AGAGTTAGGCAGGGATATTCACCATTATCGTTTCAGACCCACCTCCCAACCCCGAGGGGACCCAGAGAGG
GCCTATTTCCCATGATTCCTTCATATTTGCATATACGATACAAGGCTGTTAGAGAGATAATTAGAATTAA
TTTGACTGTAAACACAAAGATATTAGTACAAAATACGTGACGTAGAAAGTAATAATTTCTTGGGTAGTTT
GCAGTTTTAAAATTATGTTTTAAAATGGACTATCATATGCTTACCGTAACTTGAAAGTATTTCGATTTCT
TGGCTTTATATATCTTGTGGAAAGGACGAAACACCGCTCACCTGTAAACTCCCACGGTTTTAGAGCTAGA
AATAGCAAGTTAAAATAAGGCTAGTCCGTTATCAACTTGAAAAAGTGGCACCGAGTCGGTGCTTTTTTAA
GCTTGGCGTAACTAGATCTTGAGACAAATGGCAGTATTCATCCACAATTTTAAAAGAAAAGGGGGGATTG
GGGGGTACAGTGCAGGGGAAAGAATAGTAGACATAATAGCAACAGACATACAAACTAAAGAATTACAAAA
ACAAATTACAAAAATTCAAAATTTTCGGGTTTATTACAGGGACAGCAGAGATCCACTTTGGCGCCGGCTC
GAGGGGG
