>Addgene plasmid #77752 | NPR2 gRNA (BRDN0001145956) | depositor partial sequence | sequence record 145212 | Target Sequence
CTCACCTGTAAACTCCCACG
