>Addgene plasmid #77752 | NPR2 gRNA (BRDN0001145956) | addgene partial sequence | sequence record 188351 | hU6-F
GTAGAAAGTAATAATTTCTTGGGTAGTTTGCAGCTTTTAAAATTATGTTTTAAAATGGACTATCATATGC
TTACCGTAACTTGAAAGTATTTCGATTTCTTGGCTTTATATATCTTGTGGAAAGGACGAAACACCGCTCA
CCTGTAAACTCCCACGGTTTTAGAGCTAGAAATAGCAAGTTAAAATAAGGCTAGTCCGTTATCAACTTGA
AAAAGTGGCACCGAGTCGGTGCTTTTTTAAGCTTGGCGTAACTAGATCTTGAGACAAATGGCAGTATTCA
TCCACAATTTTAAAAGAAAAGGGGGGATTGGGGGGTACAGTGCAGGGGAAAGAATAGTAGACATAATAGC
AACAGACATACAAACTAAAGAATTACAAAAACAAATTACAAAAATTCAAAATTTTCGGGTTTATTACAGG
GACAGCAGAGATCCACTTTGGCGCCGGCTCGAGGGGGCCCGGGTGCAAAGATGGATAAAGTTTTAAACAG
AGAGGAATCTTTGCAGCTAATGGACCTTCTAGGTCTTGAAAGGAGTGGGAATTGGCTCCGGTGCCCGTCA
GTGGGCAGAG
